>Addgene plasmid #215127 | mCherry-APEX2 | addgene full sequence | sequence record 426795 | Addgene NGS Result
TCCGCGTTACATAACTTACGGTAAATGGCCCGCCTGGCTGACCGCCCAACGACCCCCGCCCATTGACGTC
AATAATGACGTATGTTCCCATAGTAACGCCAATAGGGACTTTCCATTGACGTCAATGGGTGGAGTATTTA
CGGTAAACTGCCCACTTGGCAGTACATCAAGTGTATCATATGCCAAGTACGCCCCCTATTGACGTCAATG
ACGGTAAATGGCCCGCCTGGCATTATGCCCAGTACATGACCTTATGGGACTTTCCTACTTGGCAGTACAT
CTACGTATTAGTCATCGCTATTACCATGGTGATGCGGTTTTGGCAGTACATCAATGGGCGTGGATAGCGG
TTTGACTCACGGGGATTTCCAAGTCTCCACCCCATTGACGTCAATGGGAGTTTGTTTTGGCACCAAAATC
AACGGGACTTTCCAAAATGTCGTAACAACTCCGCCCCATTGACGCAAATGGGCGGTAGGCGTGTACGGTG
GGAGGTCTATATAAGCAGAGCTCAATAAAAGAGCCCACAACCCCTCACTCGGCGCGCCAGTCTTCCGATA
GACTGCGTCGCCCGGGTACCCGTATTCCCAATAAAGCCTCTTGCTGTTTGCATCCGAATCGTGGTCTCGC
TGTTCCTTGGGAGGGTCTCCTCTGAGTGATTGACTACCCACGACGGGGGTCTTTCATTTGGGGGCTCGTC
CGGGATTTGGAGACCCCTGCCCAGGGACCACCGACCCACCACCGGGAGGTAAGCTGGCCAGCAACTTATC
TGTGTCTGTCCGATTGTCTAGTGTCTATGTTTGATGTTATGCGCCTGCGTCTGTACTAGTTAGCTAACTA
GCTCTGTATCTGGCGGACCCGTGGTGGAACTGACGAGTTCTGAACACCCGGCCGCAACCCTGGGAGACGT
CCCAGGGACTTTGGGGGCCGTTTTTGTGGCCCGACCTGAGGAAGGGAGTCGATGTGGAATCCGACCCCGT
CAGGATATGTGGTTCTGGTAGGAGACGAGAACCTAAAACAGTTCCCGCCTCCGTCTGAATTTTTGCTTTC
GGTTTGGAACCGAAGCCGCGCGTCTTGTCTGCTGCAGCGCTGCAGCATCGTTCTGTGTTGTCTCTGTCTG
ACTGTGTTTCTGTATTTGTCTGAAAATTAGGGCCAGACTGTTACCACTCCCTTAAGTTTGACCTTAGGTC
ACTGGAAAGATGTCGAGCGGATCGCTCACAACCAGTCGGTAGATGTCAAGAAGAGACGTTGGGTTACCTT
CTGCTCTGCAGAATGGCCAACCTTTAACGTCGGATGGCCGCGAGACGGCACCTTTAACCGAGACCTCATC
ACCCAGGTTAAGATCAAGGTCTTTTCACCTGGCCCGCATGGACACCCAGACCAGGTCCCCTACATCGTGA
CCTGGGAAGCCTTGGCTTTTGACCCCCCTCCCTGGGTCAAGCCCTTTGTACACCCTAAGCCTCCGCCTCC
TCTTCCTCCATCCGCCCCGTCTCTCCCCCTTGAACCTCCTCGTTCGACCCCGCCTCGATCCTCCCTTTAT
CCAGCCCTCACTCCTTCTCTAGGCGCCGGAATTGAAGATCATAGTTATTAATAGTAATCAATTACGGGGT
CATTAGTTCATAGCCCATATATGGAGTTCCGCGTTACATAACTTACGGTAAATGGCCCGCCTGGCTGACC
GCCCAACGACCCCCGCCCATTGACGTCAATAATGACGTATGTTCCCATAGTAACGCCAATAGGGACTTTC
CATTGACGTCAATGGGTGGAGTATTTACGGTAAACTGCCCACTTGGCAGTACATCAAGTGTATCATATGC
CAAGTACGCCCCCTATTGACGTCAATGACGGTAAATGGCCCGCCTGGCATTATGCCCAGTACATGACCTT
ATGGGACTTTCCTACTTGGCAGTACATCTACGTATTAGTCATCGCTATTACCATGGTGATGCGGTTTTGG
CAGTACATCAATGGGCGTGGATAGCGGTTTGACTCACGGGGATTTCCAAGTCTCCACCCCATTGACGTCA
ATGGGAGTTTGTTTTGGCACCAAAATCAACGGGACTTTCCAAAATGTCGTAACAACTCCGCCCCATTGAC
GCAAATGGGCGGTAGGCGTGTACGGTGGGAGGTCTATATAAGCAGAGCTGGTTTAGTGAACCGTCAGATC
CGCTAGCGCTACCGGTCGCCACCATGGTGAGCAAGGGCGAGGAGGATAACATGGCCATCATCAAGGAGTT
CATGCGCTTCAAGGTGCACATGGAGGGCTCCGTGAACGGCCACGAGTTCGAGATCGAGGGCGAGGGCGAG
GGCCGCCCCTACGAGGGCACCCAGACCGCCAAGCTGAAGGTGACCAAGGGTGGCCCCCTGCCCTTCGCCT
GGGACATCCTGTCCCCTCAGTTCATGTACGGCTCCAAGGCCTACGTGAAGCACCCCGCCGACATCCCCGA
CTACTTGAAGCTGTCCTTCCCCGAGGGCTTCAAGTGGGAGCGCGTGATGAACTTCGAGGACGGCGGCGTG
GTGACCGTGACCCAGGACTCCTCCCTGCAGGACGGCGAGTTCATCTACAAGGTGAAGCTGCGCGGCACCA
ACTTCCCCTCCGACGGCCCCGTAATGCAGAAGAAGACCATGGGCTGGGAGGCCTCCTCCGAGCGGATGTA
CCCCGAGGACGGCGCCCTGAAGGGCGAGATCAAGCAGAGGCTGAAGCTGAAGGACGGCGGCCACTACGAC
GCTGAGGTCAAGACCACCTACAAGGCCAAGAAGCCCGTGCAGCTGCCCGGCGCCTACAACGTCAACATCA
AGTTGGACATCACCTCCCACAACGAGGACTACACCATCGTGGAACAGTACGAACGCGCCGAGGGCCGCCA
CTCCACCGGCGGCATGGACGAGCTGTACAAGTCCGGACTCAGATCTCGAGGAGGCGGAGGAAGCTTGCGC
GTGGTGAGCTGGAACATCAATGGGATTCGGAGACCCCTGCAAGGGGTGGCAAATCAGGAACCCAGCAACT
GTGCCGCCGTGGCCGTGGGGCGCATTTTGGACGAGCTGGATGCGGATATCGTCTGTCTCCAGGAAACCAA
AGTGACCAGGGATGCACTGACAGAGCCCCTGGCTATCGTTGAGGGTTATAACTCCTATTTCAGCTTCAGC
CGCAACCGTAGCGGCTATTCTGGTGTAGCCACCTTCTGTAAGGACAATGCTACCCCAGTGGCTGCTGAAG
AAGGCCTGAGTGGCCTGTTTGCCACCCAGAATGGGGATGTTGGTTGCTATGGAAACATGGATGAGTTTAC
CCAAGAGGAACTCCGGGCTCTGGATAGTGAGGGCAGGGCCCTCCTCACACAGCATAAGATCCGCACATGG
GAAGGTAAGGAGAAGACCTTGACCCTAATCAACGTGTACTGCCCCCATGCGGACCCTGGGAGGCCTGAGC
GGCTAGTCTTTAAGATGCGCTTCTATCGTTTGCTGCAAATCCGAGCAGAAGCCCTCCTGGCGGCAGGCAG
CCATGTGATCATTCTGGGTGACCTGAATACAGCCCACCGCCCCATTGACCACTGGGATGCAGTCAACCTG
GAATGCTTTGAAGAGGACCCAGGGCGCAAGTGGATGGACAGCTTGCTCAGTAACTTGGGGTGCCAGTCTG
CCTCTCATGTAGGGCCCTTCATCGATAGCTACCGCTGCTTCCAACCAAAGCAGGAGGGGGCCTTCACCTG
CTGGTCAGCAGTCACTGGCGCCCGCCATCTCAACTATGGCTCCCGGCTTGACTATGTGCTGGGGGACAGG
ACCCTGGTCATAGACACCTTTCAGGCCTCTTTCCTGCTGCCTGAGGTGATGGGCTCTGACCACTGCCCTG
TGGGTGCAGTCTTGAGTGTGTCCTCTGTGCCTGCAAAACAGTGCCCACCTCTGTGCACCCGCTTCCTCCC
TGAGTTTGCAGGCACCCAGCTCAAGATCCTTCGCTTCCTAGTTCCTCTCGAACAAAGTCCTGTGTTGGAG
CAGTCGACGCTGCAGCACAACAATCAAACCCGGGTACAGACATGCCAAAACAAAGCCCAAGTGCGCTCAA
CCAGGCCTCAGCCCAGTCAGGTTGGCTCTAGCAGAGGCCAGAAAAACCTGAAGAGCTACTTTCAGCCCTC
CCCTAGCTGTCCCCAAGCCTCTCCTGACATAGAGCTGCCTAGCCTACCACTGATGAGCGCCCTCATGACC
CCGAAGACTCCAGAAGAGAAGGCAGTGGCCAAAGTGGTGAAGGGGCAGGCCAAGACTTCAGAAGCCAAAG
ATGAGAAGGAGTTACGGACCTCATTCTGGAAGTCTGTGCTGGCGGGGCCCTTGCGCACACCCCTCTGTGG
GGGCCACAGGGAGCCATGTGTGATGCGTACTGTGAAGAAGCCAGGACCCAACTTGGGCCGCCGCTTCTAC
ATGTGTGCCAGGCCCCGGGGTCCTCCCACTGACCCCTCCTCCCGGTGCAACTTCTTCCTCTGGAGCAGGC
CCAGCTGAGGATCCACCGGATCTAGATAACTGATCATAATTCTACCGGGTAGGGGAGGCGCTTTTCCCAA
GGCAGTCTGGAGCATGCGCTTTAGCAGCCCCGCTGGGCACTTGGCGCTACACAAGTGGCCTCTGGCCTCG
CACACATTCCACATCCACCGGTAGGCGCCAACCGGCTCCGTTCTTTGGTGGCCCCTTCGCGCCACCTTCT
ACTCCTCCCCTAGTCAGGAAGTTCCCCCCCGCCCCGCAGCTCGCGTCGTGCAGGACGTGACAAATGGAAG
TAGCACGTCTCACTAGTCTCGTGCAGATGGACAGCACCGCTGAGCAATGGAAGCGGGTAGGCCTTTGGGG
CAGCGGCCAATAGCAGCTTTGCTCCTTCGCTTTCTGGGCTCAGAGGCTGGGAAGGGGTGGGTCCGGGGGC
GGGCTCAGGGGCGGGCTCAGGGGCGGGGCGGGCGCCCGAAGGTCCTCCGGAGGCCCGGCATTCTGCACGC
TTCAAAAGCGCACGTCTGCCGCGCTGTTCTCCTCTTCCTCATCTCCGGGCCTTTCGACCTGCAGCCCAAG
CTTACCATGACCGAGTACAAGCCCACGGTGCGCCTCGCCACCCGCGACGACGTCCCCAGGGCCGTACGCA
CCCTCGCCGCCGCGTTCGCCGACTACCCCGCCACGCGCCACACCGTCGATCCGGACCGCCACATCGAGCG
GGTCACCGAGCTGCAAGAACTCTTCCTCACGCGCGTCGGGCTCGACATCGGCAAGGTGTGGGTCGCGGAC
GACGGCGCCGCGGTGGCGGTCTGGACCACGCCGGAGAGCGTCGAAGCGGGGGCGGTGTTCGCCGAGATCG
GCCCGCGCATGGCCGAGTTGAGCGGTTCCCGGCTGGCCGCGCAGCAACAGATGGAAGGCCTCCTGGCGCC
GCACCGGCCCAAGGAGCCCGCGTGGTTCCTGGCCACCGTCGGCGTCTCGCCCGACCACCAGGGCAAGGGT
CTGGGCAGCGCCGTCGTGCTCCCCGGAGTGGAGGCGGCCGAGCGCGCCGGGGTGCCCGCCTTCCTGGAGA
CCTCCGCGCCCCGCAACCTCCCCTTCTACGAGCGGCTCGGCTTCACCGTCACCGCCGACGTCGAGGTGCC
CGAAGGACCGCGCACCTGGTGCATGACCCGCAAGCCCGGTGCCTGACGCCCGCCCCACGACCCGCAGCGC
CCGACCGAAAGGAGCGCACGACCCCATGCATCGGCGTCTCGATCGAGATATCAGTGGTCCAGGCTCTAGT
TTTGACTCAACAATATCACCAGCTGAAGCCTATAGAGTACGAGCCATAGATAAAATAAAAGATTTTATTT
AGTCTCCAGAAAAAGGGGGGAATGAAAGACCCCACCTGTAGGTTTGGCAAGCTACTAGCTTAAGTAACGC
CATTTTGCAAGGCATGGAAAAATACATAACTGAGAATAGAGAAGTTCAGATCAAGGTCAGGAACAGATGG
AACAGGGTCGATCGACCCTAGAGAACCATCAGATGTTTCCAGGGTGCCCCAAGGACCTGAAATGACCCTG
TGCCTTATTTGAACTAACCAATCAGTTCGCTTCTCGCTTCTGTTCGCGCGCTTCTGCTCCCCGAGCTCAA
TAAAAGAGCCCACAACCCCTCACTCGGGGCGCCAGTCCTCCGATTGACTGAGTCGCCCGGGTACCCGTGT
ATCCAATAAACCCTCTTGCAGTTGCATCCGACTTGTGGTCTCGCTGTTCCTTGGGAGGGTCTCCTCTGAG
TGATTGACTACCCGTCAGCGGGGGTCTTTCATTTGGGGGCTCGTCCGGGATCGGGAGACCCCTGCCCAGG
GACCACCGACCCACCACCGGGAGGTAAGCTGGCTGCCTCGCGCGTTTCGGTGATGACGGTGAAAACCTCT
GACACATGCAGCTCCCGGAGACGGTCACAGCTTGTCTGTAAGCGGATGCCGGGAGCAGACAAGCCCGTCA
GGGCGCGTCAGCGGGTGTTGGCGGGTGTCGGGGCGCAGCCATGACCCAGTCACGTAGCGATAGCGGAGTG
TAGATCCGGCTGTGGAATGTGTGTCAGTTAGGGTGTGGAAAGTCCCCAGGCTCCCCAGCAGGCAGAAGTA
TGCAAAGCATGCATCTCAATTAGTCAGCAACCAGGTGTGGAAAGTCCCCAGGCTCCCCAGCAGGCAGAAG
TATGCAAAGCATGCATCTCAATTAGTCAGCAACCATAGTCCCGCCCCTAACTCCGCCCATCCCGCCCCTA
ACTCCGCCCAGTTCCGCCCATTCTCCGCCCCATGGCTGACTAATTTTTTTTATTTATGCAGAGGCCGAGG
CCGCCTCGGCCTCTGAGCTATTCCAGAAGTAGTGAGGAGGCTTTTTTGGAGGCCTAGGCTTTTGCAAAAA
GCTTACTGGCTTAACTATGCGGCATCAGAGCAGATTGTACTGAGAGTGCACCATATGCGGTGTGAAATAC
CGCACAGATGCGTAAGGAGAAAATACCGCATCAGGCGCTCTTCCGCTTCCTCGCTCACTGACTCGCTGCG
CTCGGTCGTTCGGCTGCGGCGAGCGGTATCAGCTCACTCAAAGGCGGTAATACGGTTATCCACAGAATCA
GGGGATAACGCAGGAAAGAACATGTGAGCAAAAGGCCAGCAAAAGGCCAGGAACCGTAAAAAGGCCGCGT
TGCTGGCGTTTTTCCATAGGCTCCGCCCCCCTGACGAGCATCACAAAAATCGACGCTCAAGTCAGAGGTG
GCGAAACCCGACAGGACTATAAAGATACCAGGCGTTTCCCCCTGGAAGCTCCCTCGTGCGCTCTCCTGTT
CCGACCCTGCCGCTTACCGGATACCTGTCCGCCTTTCTCCCTTCGGGAAGCGTGGCGCTTTCTCATAGCT
CACGCTGTAGGTATCTCAGTTCGGTGTAGGTCGTTCGCTCCAAGCTGGGCTGTGTGCACGAACCCCCCGT
TCAGCCCGACCGCTGCGCCTTATCCGGTAACTATCGTCTTGAGTCCAACCCGGTAAGACACGACTTATCG
CCACTGGCAGCAGCCACTGGTAACAGGATTAGCAGAGCGAGGTATGTAGGCGGTGCTACAGAGTTCTTGA
AGTGGTGGCCTAACTACGGCTACACTAGAAGGACAGTATTTGGTATCTGCGCTCTGCTGAAGCCAGTTAC
CTTCGGAAAAAGAGTTGGTAGCTCTTGATCCGGCAAACAAACCACCGCTGGTAGCGGTGGTTTTTTTGTT
TGCAAGCAGCAGATTACGCGCAGAAAAAAAGGATCTCAAGAAGATCCTTTGATCTTTTCTACGGGGTCTG
ACGCTCAGTGGAACGAAAACTCACGTTAAGGGATTTTGGTCATGAGATTATCAAAAAGGATCTTCACCTA
GATCCTTTTAAATTAAAAATGAAGTTTTAAATCAATCTAAAGTATATATGAGTAAACTTGGTCTGACAGT
TACCAATGCTTAATCAGTGAGGCACCTATCTCAGCGATCTGTCTATTTCGTTCATCCATAGTTGCCTGAC
TCCCCGTCGTGTAGATAACTACGATACGGGAGGGCTTACCATCTGGCCCCAGTGCTGCAATGATACCGCG
AGACCCACGCTCACCGGCTCCAGATTTATCAGCAATAAACCAGCCAGCCGGAAGGGCCGAGCGCAGAAGT
GGTCCTGCAACTTTATCCGCCTCCATCCAGTCTATTAATTGTTGCCGGGAAGCTAGAGTAAGTAGTTCGC
CAGTTAATAGTTTGCGCAACGTTGTTGCCATTGCTGCAGGCATCGTGGTGTCACGCTCGTCGTTTGGTAT
GGCTTCATTCAGCTCCGGTTCCCAACGATCAAGGCGAGTTACATGATCCCCCATGTTGTGCAAAAAAGCG
GTTAGCTCCTTCGGTCCTCCGATCGTTGTCAGAAGTAAGTTGGCCGCAGTGTTATCACTCATGGTTATGG
CAGCACTGCATAATTCTCTTACTGTCATGCCATCCGTAAGATGCTTTTCTGTGACTGGTGAGTACTCAAC
CAAGTCATTCTGAGAATAGTGTATGCGGCGACCGAGTTGCTCTTGCCCGGCGTCAACACGGGATAATACC
GCGCCACATAGCAGAACTTTAAAAGTGCTCATCATTGGAAAACGTTCTTCGGGGCGAAAACTCTCAAGGA
TCTTACCGCTGTTGAGATCCAGTTCGATGTAACCCACTCGTGCACCCAACTGATCTTCAGCATCTTTTAC
TTTCACCAGCGTTTCTGGGTGAGCAAAAACAGGAAGGCAAAATGCCGCAAAAAAGGGAATAAGGGCGACA
CGGAAATGTTGAATACTCATACTCTTCCTTTTTCAATATTATTGAAGCATTTATCAGGGTTATTGTCTCA
TGAGCGGATACATATTTGAATGTATTTAGAAAAATAAACAAATAGGGGTTCCGCGCACATTTCCCCGAAA
AGTGCCACCTGACGTCTAAGAAACCATTATTATCATGACATTAACCTATAAAAATAGGCGTATCACGAGG
CCCTTTCGTCTTCAAGAATTAGCTTGGCCATTGCATACGTTGTATCCATATCATAATATGTACATTTATA
TTGGCTCATGTCCAACATTACCGCCATGTTGACATTGATTATTGACTAGTTATTAATAGTAATCAATTAC
GGGGTCATTAGTTCATAGCCCATATATGGAGT
Features (pLannotate 1.2.2; 21 found; start..end, strand, type, name):
    309..512     +  promoter       CMV promoter: human cytomegalovirus (CMV) immediate early promoter
    513..688     +  LTR            5' LTR (truncated): truncated long terminal repeat from Moloney murine sarcoma virus
    810..1084    +  misc_feature   MESV Ψ (fragment): packaging signal of murine embryonic stem cell virus
   1151..1567    +  CDS            gag (truncated): truncated Moloney murine leukemia virus (MMLV) gag gene lacking the start codon
   1642..1945    +  enhancer       CMV enhancer: human cytomegalovirus immediate early enhancer
   1946..2149    +  promoter       CMV promoter: human cytomegalovirus (CMV) immediate early promoter
   2194..2901    +  CDS            mCherry: mCherry is a basic (constitutively fluorescent) red fluorescent protein published in 2004, derived from Discosoma sp.. It is reported to be a very rapidly-maturing monomer with low acid sensitivity.
   2902..2920    +  misc_feature   MCS (fragment): multiple cloning site
   2935..4485    +  CDS            APEX2: APEX2_HUMAN - Also known as APE2, APEXL2, XTH2. Experimental evidence at protein level: Swiss-Prot protein existence level 1. Functions as a weak apurinic/apyrimidinic (AP) endodeoxyribonuclease in the DNA base excision repair (BER) pathway of DNA lesions induced by oxidative and alkylating agents. Initiates repair of AP sites in DNA by catalyzing hydrolytic incision of the phosphodiester backbone immediately adjacent to the damage, generating a single-strand break with 5'-deoxyribose phosphate and 3'-hydroxyl ends. Displays also double-stranded DNA 3'-5' exonuclease, 3'- phosphodiesterase act
   4527..5026    +  promoter       PGK promoter: mouse phosphoglycerate kinase 1 promoter
   5047..5646    +  CDS            PuroR: puromycin N-acetyltransferase; pac from Streptomyces alboniger; confers resistance to puromycin
   5717..5789    +  CDS            env (fragment): murine leukemia virus gPr80 envelope polyprotein precursor; env; proteolytically cleaved into gp70SU and p15TM subunits
   5831..6263    +  LTR            3' LTR (ΔU3): self-inactivating 3' long terminal repeat (LTR) from Moloney murine leukemia virus
   6332..6372    +  CDS            rop (fragment): Rop protein, which maintains plasmids at low copy number; rop
   6474..6512    +  misc_feature   bom (fragment): basis of mobility region from pBR322
   6529..6858    +  promoter       SV40 promoter: SV40 enhancer and early promoter
   6864..6965    +  misc_feature   bom (fragment): basis of mobility region from pBR322
   7151..7739    -  rep_origin     ori: high-copy-number ColE1/pMB1/pBR322/pUC origin of replication
   7910..8770    -  CDS            AmpR: β-lactamase; bla; confers resistance to ampicillin, carbenicillin, and related antibiotics
   8771..8875    -  promoter       AmpR promoter: bla
   9061..308     +  enhancer       CMV enhancer (across the origin): human cytomegalovirus immediate early enhancer
