[The description below was written by a language model from this plasmid's Addgene catalogue record and pLannotate feature annotations shown in this document.]
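Description:
mCherry-APEX2 is a self-inactivating gammaretroviral expression plasmid built on the pRetroQ-C1 backbone (Takara Bio) for delivering a red-fluorescent fusion of human APEX2 into mammalian cells. The insert here is the human DNA repair enzyme APEX2 (also called APE2), an apurinic/apyrimidinic endonuclease with 3'-5' exonuclease activity, not the engineered ascorbate peroxidase of the same name that is used for proximity labelling. In bacteria the 9.1 kb plasmid replicates from a high-copy ColE1/pUC-type origin and is selected with ampicillin through the β-lactamase gene. The record names a recombination-deficient strain for growth, as is common for LTR-containing vectors.

The viral genome is transcribed in packaging cells from a hybrid 5' end in which a CMV enhancer/promoter is joined to a truncated murine sarcoma virus LTR. This is followed by the Ψ packaging signal and a truncated gag segment lacking its start codon, which allow the RNA to be encapsidated. Downstream, an internal CMV enhancer/promoter drives an mCherry coding sequence linked through a remnant of the multiple cloning site to the APEX2 open reading frame, giving an N-terminally mCherry-tagged protein. A mouse PGK promoter then expresses puromycin N-acetyltransferase so that transduced cells can be selected with puromycin. The 3' LTR carries a U3 deletion, which is copied to the 5' LTR during reverse transcription, so the integrated provirus lacks LTR promoter activity and expression depends on the internal promoters. An SV40 enhancer and early promoter element is also annotated in the plasmid backbone outside the LTRs. The construct suits stable expression and fluorescence-based localisation or tracking of APEX2, and it was deposited with a study of DNA mismatch repair regulation.
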