Addgene plasmid #215127: mCherry-APEX2
Purpose: Expresses mCherry-APEX2 in mammalian cells from a retroviral vector.
Depositing lab: Michele Pagano. Depositing organization: NYU Grossman School of Medicine. Publication: CDK-independent role of D-type cyclins in regulating DNA mismatch repair. Rona G, Miwatani-Minter B, Zhang Q, Goldberg HV, Kerzhnerman MA, Howard JB, Simoneschi D, Lane E, Hobbs JW, Sassani E, Wang AA, Keegan S, Laverty DJ, Piett CG, Pongor LS, Xu ML, Andrade J, Thomas A, Sicinski P, Askenazi M, Ueberheide B, Fenyo D, Nagel ZD, Pagano M. Mol Cell. 2024 Feb 29:S1097-2765(24)00129-1. doi: 10.1016/j.molcel.2024.02.010. PubMed 38458201.
Backbone
  Vector backbone: pRetroQ-C1
  Backbone manufacturer: Takara Bio
  Vector type: Mammalian Expression, Retroviral
  Selectable markers: Puromycin
Growth in bacteria
  Bacterial resistance: Ampicillin, 100 μg/mL
  Growth temperature: 37°C
  Growth strain: NEB Stable
  Copy number: High Copy
Gene/Insert
  Gene/Insert name: APEX2
  Species: H. sapiens (human)
  Entrez Gene: APEX2 (a.k.a. APE2, APEXL2, XTH2, ZGRF2)
  Promoter: CMV
  Tag / fusion protein: mCherry (N terminal on insert)
  Cloning method: Unknown
  Sequencing primers: 5′ mCherry_FWR; 3′ PGK_REV
Terms and licenses: Academic/Nonprofit Terms; Industry Terms: Not Available to Industry
How to cite: mCherry-APEX2 was a gift from Michele Pagano (Addgene plasmid # 215127 ; http://n2t.net/addgene:215127 ; RRID:Addgene_215127)
